Addgene plasmid #11349: pPGKpuro
Depositing lab: Rudolf Jaenisch. Depositing organization: Whitehead Institute for Biomedical Research. Publication: Germ-line passage is required for establishment of methylation and expression patterns of imprinted but not of nonimprinted genes. Tucker KL, Beard C, Dausmann J, Jackson-Grusby L, Laird PW, Lei H, Li E, Jaenisch R. Genes Dev. 1996 Apr 15. 10(8):1008-20. 10.1101/gad.10.8.1008 PubMed 8608936.
Backbone
  Vector backbone: pGEM11
  Backbone manufacturer: Promega
  Backbone size w/o insert (bp): 3200
  Selectable markers: Puromycin
Growth in bacteria
  Bacterial resistance: Ampicillin, 100 μg/mL
  Growth temperature: 37°C
  Growth strain: DH5alpha
  Copy number: High Copy
Gene/Insert
  Gene/Insert name: pgk-1 5' and 3' regions (alt names: phosphoglycerate kinase-1; PGK puro)
  Species: M. musculus (mouse)
  Insert size (bp): 1700
  Entrez Gene: Pgk1 (a.k.a. Pgk-1)
  Cloning method: Restriction Enzyme
  Sequencing primers: 5′ T7
Terms and licenses: Academic/Nonprofit Terms; Industry Terms: Not Available to Industry
Depositor comments: Constructed by Peter Laird. See author's map. Includes 500 bp mouse PGK promoter, 700 bp puro, 460 bp PGK 3' end.
How to cite: pPGKpuro was a gift from Rudolf Jaenisch (Addgene plasmid # 11349 ; http://n2t.net/addgene:11349 ; RRID:Addgene_11349)
