[The description below was written by a language model from this plasmid's Addgene catalogue record and pLannotate feature annotations shown in this document.]
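Description:
pPGKpuro is a small mammalian selection-cassette plasmid built on the Promega pGEM11 cloning backbone, carrying a puromycin resistance gene under mouse phosphoglycerate kinase-1 (Pgk1) regulatory sequences. In E. coli it is maintained as a high-copy plasmid through a ColE1/pUC-type origin and selected with ampicillin via the β-lactamase gene and its native promoter. The backbone also contributes an f1 phage origin for single-stranded DNA production, plus remnants typical of pGEM-series vectors: a lacZα fragment, lac promoter/operator and CAP site, and short lacI, rop and bom fragments. T7 and SP6 phage promoters flank the insert in opposing orientations. The sequenced record is about 4.9 kb, consistent with the listed backbone of roughly 3.2 kb plus an insert of roughly 1.7 kb.

The payload is a compact expression unit: an approximately 500 bp mouse PGK promoter, which drives constitutive expression in a broad range of mammalian cells including embryonic stem cells, followed by the puromycin N-acetyltransferase coding sequence (pac, from Streptomyces alboniger) and an approximately 450 bp PGK 3′ region supplying the polyadenylation signal. The plasmid has no mammalian origin of replication, viral elements, recombinase sites or additional reporter, so puromycin resistance depends on transient expression or on integration into the host genome. The record does not spell out an intended use, but the design suits co-transfection to enrich or select transfected cells, or use as a source of a PGK-puro cassette for subcloning into other constructs such as targeting vectors. The associated publication concerns methylation and imprinted gene expression in mouse cells.
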