Features (pLannotate 1.2.2; 16 found; start..end, strand, type, name):
     55..554     +  promoter       PGK promoter: mouse phosphoglycerate kinase 1 promoter
    594..1193    +  CDS            PuroR: puromycin N-acetyltransferase; pac from Streptomyces alboniger; confers resistance to puromycin
   1271..1723    +  polyA_signal   PGK poly(A) signal: mouse phosphoglycerate kinase 1 polyadenylation signal
   1767..1785    -  promoter       SP6 promoter: promoter for bacteriophage SP6 RNA polymerase
   1827..1843    -  protein_bind   lac operator: The lac repressor binds to the lac operator to inhibit transcription in E. coli. This inhibition can be relieved by adding lactose or isopropyl-β-D-thiogalactopyranoside (IPTG). lac repressor encoded by lacI
   1851..1881    -  promoter       lac promoter: promoter for the E. coli lac operon
   1896..1917    -  protein_bind   CAP binding site: CAP binding activates transcription in the presence of cAMP. E. coli catabolite activator protein
   1930..2022    -  CDS            lacI (fragment): lac repressor; lacI; The lac repressor binds to the lac operator to inhibit transcription in E. coli. This inhibition can be relieved by adding lactose or isopropyl-β-D-thiogalactopyranoside (IPTG).
   2205..2793    -  rep_origin     ori: high-copy-number ColE1/pMB1/pBR322/pUC origin of replication
   2964..3824    -  CDS            AmpR: β-lactamase; bla; confers resistance to ampicillin, carbenicillin, and related antibiotics
   3825..3929    -  promoter       AmpR promoter: bla
   4024..4059    +  CDS            rop (fragment): Rop protein, which maintains plasmids at low copy number; rop
   4161..4260    +  misc_feature   bom (fragment): basis of mobility region from pBR322
   4288..4716    -  rep_origin     f1 ori (sequence partly withheld): f1 bacteriophage origin of replication; arrow indicates direction of (+) strand synthesis
   4720..4877    -  CDS            lacZα (fragment): LacZα fragment of β-galactosidase; lacZ fragment
   4880..2       +  promoter       T7 promoter (across the origin): promoter for bacteriophage T7 RNA polymerase
>Addgene plasmid #11349 | pPGKpuro | addgene full sequence | sequence record 142557 | Addgene NGS Result
GGGCGAATTGGCCAAGTCGGCCGAGCTCGAATTCGTCGACCTCGAAATTCTACCGGGTAGGGGAGGCGCT
TTTCCCAAGGCAGTCTGGAGCATGCGCTTTAGCAGCCCCGCTGGGCACTTGGCGCTACACAAGTGGCCTC
TGGCCTCGCACACATTCCACATCCACCGGTAGGCGCCAACCGGCTCCGTTCTTTGGTGGCCCCTTCGCGC
CACCTTCTACTCCTCCCCTAGTCAGGAAGTTCCCCCCCGCCCCGCAGCTCGCGTCGTGCAGGACGTGACA
AATGGAAGTAGCACGTCTCACTAGTCTCGTGCAGATGGACAGCACCGCTGAGCAATGGAAGCGGGTAGGC
CTTTGGGGCAGCGGCCAATAGCAGCTTTGCTCCTTCGCTTTCTGGGCTCAGAGGCTGGGAAGGGGTGGGT
CCGGGGGCGGGCTCAGGGGCGGGCTCAGGGGCGGGGCGGGCGCCCGAAGGTCCTCCGGAGGCCCGGCATT
CTGCACGCTTCAAAAGCGCACGTCTGCCGCGCTGTTCTCCTCTTCCTCATCTCCGGGCCTTTCGACCTGC
ATCCATCTAGATCTCGAGCAGCTGAAGCTTACCATGACCGAGTACAAGCCCACGGTGCGCCTCGCCACCC
GCGACGACGTCCCCAGGGCCGTACGCACCCTCGCCGCCGCGTTCGCCGACTACCCCGCCACGCGCCACAC
CGTCGATCCGGACCGCCACATCGAGCGGGTCACCGAGCTGCAAGAACTCTTCCTCACGCGCGTCGGGCTC
GACATCGGCAAGGTGTGGGTCGCGGACGACGGCGCCGCGGTGGCGGTCTGGACCACGCCGGAGAGCGTCG
AAGCGGGGGCGGTGTTCGCCGAGATCGGCCCGCGCATGGCCGAGTTGAGCGGTTCCCGGCTGGCCGCGCA
GCAACAGATGGAAGGCCTCCTGGCGCCGCACCGGCCCAAGGAGCCCGCGTGGTTCCTGGCCACCGTCGGC
GTCTCGCCCGACCACCAGGGCAAGGGTCTGGGCAGCGCCGTCGTGCTCCCCGGAGTGGAGGCGGCCGAGC
GCGCCGGGGTGCCCGCCTTCCTGGAGACCTCCGCGCCCCGCAACCTCCCCTTCTACGAGCGGCTCGGCTT
CACCGTCACCGCCGACGTCGAGGTGCCCGAAGGACCGCGCACCTGGTGCATGACCCGCAAGCCCGGTGCC
TGACGCCCGCCCCACGACCCGCAGCGCCCGACCGAAAGGAGCGCACGACCCCATGCATCGATGATATCAG
ATCCCCGGGATGCAGAAATTGATGATCTATTAAACAATAAAGATGTCCACTAAAATGGAAGTTTTTCCTG
TCATACTTTGTTAAGAAGGGTGAGAACAGAGTACCTACATTTTGAATGGAAGGATTGGAGCTACGGGGGT
GGGGGTGGGGTGGGATTAGATAAATGCCTGCTCTTTACTGAAGGCTCTTTACTATTGCTTTATGATAATG
TTTCATAGTTGGATATCATAATTTAAACAAGCAAAACCAAATTAAGGGCCAGCTCATTCCTCCCACTCAT
GATCTATAGATCTATAGATCTCTCGTGGGATCATTGTTTTTCTCTTGATTCCCACTTTGTGGTTCTAAGT
ACTGTGGTTTCCAAATGTGTCAGTTTCATAGCCTGAAGAACGAGATCAGCAGCCTCTGTTCCACATACAC
TTCATTCTCAGTATTGTTTTGCCAAGTTCTAATTCCATCAGAAGCTGGTCGACTCTAGATGCGGCCGCAT
GCATAAGCTTGAGTATTCTATAGTGTCACCTAAATAGCTTGGCGTAATCATGGTCATAGCTGTTTCCTGT
GTGAAATTGTTATCCGCTCACAATTCCACACAACATACGAGCCGGAAGCATAAAGTGTAAAGCCTGGGGT
GCCTAATGAGTGAGCTAACTCACATTAATTGCGTTGCGCTCACTGCCCGCTTTCCAGTCGGGAAACCTGT
CGTGCCAGCTGCATTAATGAATCGGCCAACGCGCGGGGAGAGGCGGTTTGCGTATTGGGCGCTCTTCCGC
TTCCTCGCTCACTGACTCGCTGCGCTCGGTCGTTCGGCTGCGGCGAGCGGTATCAGCTCACTCAAAGGCG
GTAATACGGTTATCCACAGAATCAGGGGATAACGCAGGAAAGAACATGTGAGCAAAAGGCCAGCAAAAGG
CCAGGAACCGTAAAAAGGCCGCGTTGCTGGCGTTTTTCCATAGGCTCCGCCCCCCTGACGAGCATCACAA
AAATCGACGCTCAAGTCAGAGGTGGCGAAACCCGACAGGACTATAAAGATACCAGGCGTTTCCCCCTGGA
AGCTCCCTCGTGCGCTCTCCTGTTCCGACCCTGCCGCTTACCGGATACCTGTCCGCCTTTCTCCCTTCGG
GAAGCGTGGCGCTTTCTCATAGCTCACGCTGTAGGTATCTCAGTTCGGTGTAGGTCGTTCGCTCCAAGCT
GGGCTGTGTGCACGAACCCCCCGTTCAGCCCGACCGCTGCGCCTTATCCGGTAACTATCGTCTTGAGTCC
AACCCGGTAAGACACGACTTATCGCCACTGGCAGCAGCCACTGGTAACAGGATTAGCAGAGCGAGGTATG
TAGGCGGTGCTACAGAGTTCTTGAAGTGGTGGCCTAACTACGGCTACACTAGAAGAACAGTATTTGGTAT
CTGCGCTCTGCTGAAGCCAGTTACCTTCGGAAAAAGAGTTGGTAGCTCTTGATCCGGCAAACAAACCACC
GCTGGTAGCGGTGGTTTTTTTGTTTGCAAGCAGCAGATTACGCGCAGAAAAAAAGGATCTCAAGAAGATC
CTTTGATCTTTTCTACGGGGTCTGACGCTCAGTGGAACGAAAACTCACGTTAAGGGATTTTGGTCATGAG
ATTATCAAAAAGGATCTTCACCTAGATCCTTTTAAATTAAAAATGAAGTTTTAAATCAATCTAAAGTATA
TATGAGTAAACTTGGTCTGACAGTTACCAATGCTTAATCAGTGAGGCACCTATCTCAGCGATCTGTCTAT
TTCGTTCATCCATAGTTGCCTGACTCCCCGTCGTGTAGATAACTACGATACGGGAGGGCTTACCATCTGG
CCCCAGTGCTGCAATGATACCGCGAGACCCACGCTCACCGGCTCCAGATTTATCAGCAATAAACCAGCCA
GCCGGAAGGGCCGAGCGCAGAAGTGGTCCTGCAACTTTATCCGCCTCCATCCAGTCTATTAATTGTTGCC
GGGAAGCTAGAGTAAGTAGTTCGCCAGTTAATAGTTTGCGCAACGTTGTTGCCATTGCTACAGGCATCGT
GGTGTCACGCTCGTCGTTTGGTATGGCTTCATTCAGCTCCGGTTCCCAACGATCAAGGCGAGTTACATGA
TCCCCCATGTTGTGCAAAAAAGCGGTTAGCTCCTTCGGTCCTCCGATCGTTGTCAGAAGTAAGTTGGCCG
CAGTGTTATCACTCATGGTTATGGCAGCACTGCATAATTCTCTTACTGTCATGCCATCCGTAAGATGCTT
TTCTGTGACTGGTGAGTACTCAACCAAGTCATTCTGAGAATAGTGTATGCGGCGACCGAGTTGCTCTTGC
CCGGCGTCAATACGGGATAATACCGCGCCACATAGCAGAACTTTAAAAGTGCTCATCATTGGAAAACGTT
CTTCGGGGCGAAAACTCTCAAGGATCTTACCGCTGTTGAGATCCAGTTCGATGTAACCCACTCGTGCACC
CAACTGATCTTCAGCATCTTTTACTTTCACCAGCGTTTCTGGGTGAGCAAAAACAGGAAGGCAAAATGCC
GCAAAAAAGGGAATAAGGGCGACACGGAAATGTTGAATACTCATACTCTTCCTTTTTCAATATTATTGAA
GCATTTATCAGGGTTATTGTCTCATGAGCGGATACATATTTGAATGTATTTAGAAAAATAAACAAATAGG
GGTTCCGCGCACATTTCCCCGAAAAGTGCCACCTGACGTCTAAGAAACCATTATTATCATGACATTAACC
TATAAAAATAGGCGTATCACGAGGCCCTTTCGTCTCGCGCGTTTCGGTGATGACGGTGAAAACCTCTGAC
ACATGCAGCTCCCGGAGACGGTCACAGCTTGTCTGTAAGCGGATGCCGGGAGCAGACAAGCCCGTCAGGG
CGCGTCAGCGGGTGTTGGCGGGTGTCGGGGCTGGCTTAACTATGCGGCATCAGAGCAGATTGTACTGAGA
GTGCACCATATGCGGTGTGAAATACCGCACAGATGCGTAAGGAGAAAATACCGCATCAGGAAATTGTAAG
CGTTAATATTTTGTTAAAATTCGCGTTAAATTTTTGTTAAATCAGCTCATTTTTTAACCAATAGGCCGAA
ATCGGCAAAATCCCTTATAAATCAAAAGAATAGACCGAGATAGGGT
[37 nt withheld, positions 4387-4423]
AAAGAACGTGGACTCCAACGTCAAAGG
[49 nt withheld, positions 4451-4499]
T
[91 nt withheld, positions 4501-4591]
G
[124 nt withheld, positions 4593-4716]
CCATTCGCCATTCAGGCTGCGCAACTGTTGGGAAGGGCGATCGGTGCGGGCCTCTTCGCTATTACGCCAG
CTGGCGAAAGGGGGATGTGCTGCAAGGCGATTAAGTTGGGTAACGCCAGGGTTTTCCCAGTCACGACGTT
GTAAAACGACGGCCAGTGAATTGTAATACGACTCACTATA
