>Addgene plasmid #11349 | pPGKpuro | addgene partial sequence | sequence record 120879 | M13pUC-Fwd 5'-CCCAGTCACGACGTTGTAAAACG-3'
GGGCGAATTGGCCAAGTCGGCCGAGCTCGAATTCGTCGACCTCGAAATTCTACCGGGTAGGGGAGGCGCT
TTTCCCAAGGCAGTCTGGAGCATGCGCTTTAGCAGCCCCGCTGGGCACTTGGCGCTACACAAGTGGCCTC
TGGCCTCGCACACATTCCACATCCACCGGTAGGCGCCAACCGGCTCCGTTCTTTGGTGGCCCCTTCGCGC
CACCTTCTACTCCTCCCCTAGTCAGGAAGTTCCCCCCCGCCCCGCAGCTCGCGTCGTGCAGGACGTGACA
AATGGAAGTAGCACGTCTCACTAGTCTCGTGCAGATGGACAGCACCGCTGAGCAATGGAAGCGGGTAGGC
CTTTGGGGCAGCGGCCAATAGCAGCTTTGCTCCTTCGCTTTCTGGGCTCAGAGGCTGGGAAGGGGTGGGT
CCGGGGGCGGGCTCAGGGGCGGGCTCAGGGGCGGGGCGGGCGCCCGAAGGTCCTCCGGAGGCCCGGCATT
CTGCACGCTTCAAAAGCGCACGTCTGCCGCGCTGTTCTCCTCTTCCTCATCTCCGGGCCTTTCGACCTGC
ATCCATCTAGATCTCGAGCAGCTGAAGCTTACCATGACCGAGTACAAGCCCACGGTGCGCCTCGCCACCC
GCGACGACGTCCCCAGGGCCGTACGCACCCTCGCCGCCGCGTTCGCCGACTACCCCGCCACGCGCCACAC
CGTCGATCCGGACCGCCACATCGAGCGGGTCACCGAGCTGCAAGAACTCTTCCTCACGCGCGTCG
