>Addgene plasmid #11349 | pPGKpuro | addgene partial sequence | sequence record 120881 | M13pUC-Rev 5'-AGCGGATAACAATTTCACACAGG-3'
GCTATTTAGGTGACACTATAGAATACTCAAGCTTATGCATGCGGCCGCATCTAGAGTCGACCAGCTTCTG
ATGGAATTAGAACTTGGCAAAACAATACTGAGAATGAAGTGTATGTGGAACAGAGGCTGCTGATCTCGTT
CTTCAGGCTATGAAACTGACACATTTGGAAACCACAGTACTTAGAACCACAAAGTGGGAATCAAGAGAAA
AACAATGATCCCACGAGAGATCTATAGATCTATAGATCATGAGTGGGAGGAATGAGCTGGCCCTTAATTT
GGTTTTGCTTGTTTAAATTATGATATCCAACTATGAAACATTATCATAAAGCAATAGTAAAGAGCCTTCA
GTAAAGAGCAGGCATTTATCTAATCCCACCCCACCCCCACCCCCGTAGCTCCAATCCTTCCATTCAAAAT
GTAGGTACTCTGTTCTCACCCTTCTTAACAAAGTATGACAGGAAAAACTTCCATTTTAGTGGACATCTTT
ATTGTTTAATAGATCATCAATTTCTGCATCCCGGGGATCTGATATCATCGATGCATGGGGTCGTGCGCTC
CTTTCGGTCGGGCGCTGCGGGTCGTGGGGCGGGCGTCAGGCACCGGGCTTGCGGGTCATGCACCAGGTGC
GCGGTCCTTCGGGCACCTCGACGTCGGCGGTGACGGTGAAGCCGAGCCGCTCGTAGAAGGGGAGGTTGCG
GGGCGCGGAGGTCTCCAGGAAGGCGGGCACCCCGGCGCGCTCGGCCGCCTCCACTCCGGGGAGCACGACG
GCGCTGCCCAGACCCTTGCCCTGGTGGTCGGGCGAGACGCCGACGGTGGCCAGGAACCACGC
